>Addgene plasmid #148706 | pnEA-NpM-CteIF4G_996-1033-YLLtoAAA-GB1_AF | depositor full sequence | sequence record 291154 | Full Sequence
TTCTTGAAGACGAAAGGGCCTCGTGATACGCCTATTTTTATAGGTTAATGTCATGATAATAATGGTTTCT
TAGACGTCAGGTGGCACTTTTCGGGGAAATGTGCGCGGAACCCCTATTTGTTTATTTTTCTAAATACATT
CAAATATGTATCCGCTCATGAGACAATAACCCTGATAAATGCTTCAATAATATTGAAAAAGGAAGAGTAT
GAGTATTCAACATTTCCGTGTCGCCCTTATTCCCTTTTTTGCGGCATTTTGCCTTCCTGTTTTTGCTCAC
CCAGAAACGCTGGTGAAAGTAAAAGATGCTGAAGATCAGTTGGGTGCACGAGTGGGTTACATCGAACTGG
ATCTCAACAGCGGTAAGATCCTTGAGAGTTTTCGCCCCGAAGAACGTTTTCCAATGATGAGCACTTTTAA
AGTTCTGCTATGTGGCGCGGTATTATCCCGTGTTGACGCCGGGCAAGAGCAACTCGGTCGCCGCATACAC
TATTCTCAGAATGACTTGGTTGAGTACTCACCAGTCACAGAAAAGCATCTTACGGATGGCATGACAGTAA
GAGAATTATGCAGTGCTGCCATAACCATGAGTGATAACACTGCGGCCAACTTACTTCTGACAACGATCGG
AGGACCGAAGGAGCTAACCGCTTTTTTGCACAACATGGGGGATCATGTAACTCGCCTTGATCGTTGGGAA
CCGGAGCTGAATGAAGCCATACCAAACGACGAGCGTGACACCACGATGCCTGCAGCAATGGCAACAACGT
TGCGCAAACTATTAACTGGCGAACTACTTACTCTAGCTTCCCGGCAACAATTAATAGACTGGATGGAGGC
GGATAAAGTTGCAGGACCACTTCTGCGCTCGGCCCTTCCGGCTGGCTGGTTTATTGCTGATAAATCTGGA
GCCGGTGAGCGTGGGTCTCGCGGTATCATTGCAGCACTGGGGCCAGATGGTAAGCCCTCCCGTATCGTAG
TTATCTACACGACGGGGAGTCAGGCAACTATGGATGAACGAAATAGACAGATCGCTGAGATAGGTGCCTC
ACTGATTAAGCATTGGTAACTGTCAGACCAAGTTTACTCATATATACTTTAGATTGATTTAAAACTTCAT
TTTTAATTTAAAAGGATCTAGGTGAAGATCCTTTTTGATAATCTCATGACCAAAATCCCTTAACGTGAGT
TTTCGTTCCACTGAGCGTCAGACCCCGTAGAAAAGATCAAAGGATCTTCTTGAGATCCTTTTTTTCTGCG
CGTAATCTGCTGCTTGCAAACAAAAAAACCACCGCTACCAGCGGTGGTTTGTTTGCCGGATCAAGAGCTA
CCAACTCTTTTTCCGAAGGTAACTGGCTTCAGCAGAGCGCAGATACCAAATACTGTCCTTCTAGTGTAGC
CGTAGTTAGGCCACCACTTCAAGAACTCTGTAGCACCGCCTACATACCTCGCTCTGCTAATCCTGTTACC
AGTGGCTGCTGCCAGTGGCGATAAGTCGTGTCTTACCGGGTTGGACTCAAGACGATAGTTACCGGATAAG
GCGCAGCGGTCGGGCTGAACGGGGGGTTCGTGCACACAGCCCAGCTTGGAGCGAACGACCTACACCGAAC
TGAGATACCTACAGCGTGAGCTATGAGAAAGCGCCACGCTTCCCGAAGGGAGAAAGGCGGACAGGTATCC
GGTAAGCGGCAGGGTCGGAACAGGAGAGCGCACGAGGGAGCTTCCAGGGGGAAACGCCTGGTATCTTTAT
AGTCCTGTCGGGTTTCGCCACCTCTGACTTGAGCGTCGATTTTTGTGATGCTCGTCAGGGGGGCGGAGCC
TATGGAAAAACGCCAGCAACGCGGCCTTTTTACGGTTCCTGGCCTTTTGCTGGCCTTTTGCTCACATGTT
CTTTCCTGCGTTATCCCCTGATTCTGTGGATAACCGTATTACCGCCTTTGAGTGAGCTGATACCGCTCGC
CGCAGCCGAACGACCGAGCGCAGCGAGTCAGTGAGCGAGGAAGCGGAAGAGCGCCTGATGCGGTATTTTC
TCCTTACGCATCTGTGCGGTATTTCACACCGCATATATGGTGCACTCTCAGTACAATCTGCTCTGATGCC
GCATAGTTAAGCCAGTATACACTCCGCTATCGCTACGTGACTGGGTCATGGCTGCGCCCCGACACCCGCC
AACACCCGCTGACGCGCCCTGACGGGCTTGTCTGCTCCCGGCATCCGCTTACAGACAAGCTGTGACCGTC
TCCGGGAGCTGCATGTGTCAGAGGTTTTCACCGTCATCACCGAAACGCGCGAGGCAGCTGCGGTAAAGCT
CATCAGCGTGGTCGTGAAGCGATTCACAGATGTCTGCCTGTTCATCCGCGTCCAGCTCGTTGAGTTTCTC
CAGAAGCGTTAATGTCTGGCTTCTGATAAAGCGGGCCATGTTAAGGGCGGTTTTTTCCTGTTTGGTCACT
GATGCCTCCGTGTAAGGGGGATTTCTGTTCATGGGGGTAATGATACCGATGAAACGAGAGAGGATGCTCA
CGATACGGGTTACTGATGATGAACATGCCCGGTTACTGGAACGTTGTGAGGGTAAACAACTGGCGGTATG
GATGCGGCGGGACCAGAGAAAAATCACTCAGGGTCAATGCCAGCGCTTCGTTAATACAGATGTAGGTGTT
CCACAGGGTAGCCAGCAGCATCCTGCGATGCAGATCCGGAACATAATGGTGCAGGGCGCTGACTTCCGCG
TTTCCAGACTTTACGAAACACGGAAACCGAAGACCATTCATGTTGTTGCTCAGGTCGCAGACGTTTTGCA
GCAGCAGTCGCTTCACGTTCGCTCGCGTATCGGTGATTCATTCTGCTAACCAGTAAGGCAACCCCGCCAG
CCTAGCCGGGTCCTCAACGACAGGAGCACGATCATGCGCACCCGTGGCCAGGACCCAACGCTGCCCGAGA
TGCGCCGCGTGCGGCTGCTGGAGATGGCGGACGCGATGGATATGTTCTGCCAAGGGTTGGTTTGCGCATT
CACAGTTCTCCGCAAGAATTGATTGGCTCCAATTCTTGGAGTGGTGAATCCGTTAGCGAGGTGCCGCCGG
CTTCCATTCAGGTCGAGGTGGCCCGGCTCCATGCACCGCGACGCAACGCGGGGAGGCAGACAAGGTATAG
GGCGGCGCCTACAATCCATGCCAACCCGTTCCATGTGCTCGCCGAGGCGGCATAAATCGCCGTGACGATC
AGCGGTCCAGTGATCGAAGTTAGGCTGGTAAGAGCCGCGAGCGATCCTTGAAGCTGTCCCTGATGGTCGT
CATCTACCTGCCTGGACAGCATGGCCTGCAACGCGGGCATCCCGATGCCGCCGGAAGCGAGAAGAATCAT
AATGGGGAAGGCCATCCAGCCTCGCGTCGCGAACGCCAGCAAGACGTAGCCCAGCGCGTCGGCCGCCATG
CCGGCGATAATGGCCTGCTTCTCGCCGAAACGTTTGGTGGCGGGACCAGTGACGAAGGCTTGAGCGAGGG
CGTGCAAGATTCCGAATACCGCAAGCGACAGGCCGATCATCGTCGCGCTCCAGCGAAAGCGGTCCTCGCC
GAAAATGACCCAGAGCGCTGCCGGCACCTGTCCTACGAGTTGCATGATAAAGAAGACAGTCATAAGTGCG
GCGACGATAGTCATGCCCCGCGCCCACCGGAAGGAGCTGACTGGGTTGAAGGCTCTCAAGGGCATCGGTC
GAGATCCCGGTGCCTAATGAGTGAGCTAACTTACATTAATTGCGTTGCGCTCACTGCCCGCTTTCCAGTC
GGGAAACCTGTCGTGCCAGCTGCATTAATGAATCGGCCAACGCGCGGGGAGAGGCGGTTTGCGTATTGGG
CGCCAGGGTGGTTTTTCTTTTCACCAGTGAGACGGGCAACAGCTGATTGCCCTTCACCGCCTGGCCCTGA
GAGAGTTGCAGCAAGCGGTCCACGCTGGTTTGCCCCAGCAGGCGAAAATCCTGTTTGATGGTGGTTAACG
GCGGGATATAACATGAGCTGTCTTCGGTATCGTCGTATCCCACTACCGAGATATCCGCACCAACGCGCAG
CCCGGACTCGGTAATGGCGCGCATTGCGCCCAGCGCCATCTGATCGTTGGCAACCAGCATCGCAGTGGGA
ACGATGCCCTCATTCAGCATTTGCATGGTTTGTTGAAAACCGGACATGGCACTCCAGTCGCCTTCCCGTT
CCGCTATCGGCTGAATTTGATTGCGAGTGAGATATTTATGCCAGCCAGCCAGACGCAGACGCGCCGAGAC
AGAACTTAATGGGCCCGCTAACAGCGCGATTTGCTGGTGACCCAATGCGACCAGATGCTCCACGCCCAGT
CGCGTACCGTCTTCATGGGAGAAAATAATACTGTTGATGGGTGTCTGGTCAGAGACATCAAGAAATAACG
CCGGAACATTAGTGCAGGCAGCTTCCACAGCAATGGCATCCTGGTCATCCAGCGGATAGTTAATGATCAG
CCCACTGACGCGTTGCGCGAGAAGATTGTGCACCGCCGCTTTACAGGCTTCGACGCCGCTTCGTTCTACC
ATCGACACCACCACGCTGGCACCCAGTTGATCGGCGCGAGATTTAATCGCCGCGACAATTTGCGACGGCG
CGTGCAGGGCCAGACTGGAGGTGGCAACGCCAATCAGCAACGACTGTTTGCCCGCCAGTTGTTGTGCCAC
GCGGTTGGGAATGTAATTCAGCTCCGCCATCGCCGCTTCCACTTTTTCCCGCGTTTTCGCAGAAACGTGG
CTGGCCTGGTTCACCACGCGGGAAACGGTCTGATAAGAGACACCGGCATACTCTGCGACATCGTATAACG
TTACTGGTTTCACATTCACCACCCTGAATTGACTCTCTTCCGGGCGCTATCATGCCATACCGCGAAAGGT
TTTGCGCCATTCGATGGTGTCCGGGATCTCGACGCTCTCCCTTATGCGACTCCTGCATTAGGAAGCAGCC
CAGTAGTAGGTTGAGGCCGTTGAGCACCGCCGCCGCAAGGAATGGTGCATGCAAGGAGATGGCGCCCAAC
AGTCCCCCGGCCACGGGGCCTGCCACCATACCCACGCCGAAACAAGCGCTCATGAGCCCGAAGTGGCGAG
CCCGATCTTCCCCATCGGTGATGTCGGCGATATAGGCGCCAGCAACCGCACCTGTGGCGCCGGTGATGCC
GGCCACGATGCGTCCGGCGTAGAGGATCGAGATCTCGATCCCGCGAAATTAATACGACTCACTATAGGGG
AATTGTGAGCGGATAACAATTCCCCACTAGTAATAATTTTGTTTAACTTTAAGAAGGAGATATACCATGG
AAACTGAAGAAGGTAAACTGGTAATCTGGATTAACGGCGATAAAGGCTATAACGGTCTCGCTGAAGTCGG
TAAGAAATTCGAGAAAGATACCGGAATTAAAGTCACCGTTGAGCATCCGGATAAACTGGAAGAGAAATTC
CCACAGGTTGCGGCAACTGGCGATGGCCCTGACATTATCTTCTGGGCACACGACCGCTTTGGTGGCTACG
CTCAATCTGGCCTGTTGGCTGAAATCACCCCGGACAAAGCGTTCCAGGACAAGCTGTATCCGTTTACCTG
GGATGCCGTACGTTACAACGGCAAGCTGATTGCTTACCCGATCGCTGTTGAAGCGTTATCGCTGATTTAT
AACAAAGACCTGCTGCCGAACCCGCCAAAAACCTGGGAAGAGATCCCGGCGCTGGATAAAGAACTGAAAG
CGAAAGGTAAGAGCGCCCTGATGTTCAACCTGCAAGAACCGTACTTCACCTGGCCGCTGATTGCTGCTGA
CGGGGGTTATGCGTTCAAGTATGAAAACGGCAAGTACGACATTAAAGACGTGGGCGTGGATAACGCTGGC
GCGAAAGCGGGTCTGACCTTCCTGGTTGACCTGATTAAAAACAAACACATGAATGCAGACACCGATTACT
CCATCGCAGAAGCTGCCTTTAATAAAGGCGAAACAGCGATGACCATCAACGGCCCGTGGGCATGGTCCAA
CATCGACACCAGCAAAGTGAATTATGGTGTAACGGTACTGCCGACCTTCAAGGGTCAACCATCCAAACCG
TTCGTTGGCGTGCTGAGCGCAGGTATTAACGCCGCCAGTCCGAACAAAGAGCTGGCAAAAGAGTTCCTCG
AAAACTATCTGCTGACTGATGAAGGTCTGGAAGCGGTTAATAAAGACAAACCGCTGGGTGCCGTAGCGCT
GAAGTCTTACGAGGAAGAGTTGGCGAAAGATCCACGTATTGCCGCCACGATGGAAAACGCCCAGAAAGGT
GAAATCATGCCGAACATCCCGCAGATGTCCGCTTTCTGGTATGCCGTGCGTACTGCGGTGATCAACGCCG
CCAGCGGTCGTCAGACTGTCGATGAAGCCCTTAAAGACGCGCAGACTGGTACCGGCAGCGGCCTGGAAGT
TCTGTTCCAGGGGCCCCATATGCGCATCTTCAAAGCGGATGTGCAGTTCGCGGCCCAGTTTCAGAATGTT
TTTACCGAAAAACCGAGTCCGGATTTTGATCAGCAGGTTAAAGCACTGATTGGTGATTCGGATTCAGGAT
CCGCTAGCGGCATGCAGTACAAACTTATCCTGAACGGTAAAACCCTGAAAGGTGAAACCACCACCGAAGC
TGTTGACGCTGCTACCGCGGAAAAAGTTTTCAAACAGTACGCTAACGACAACGGTGTTGACGGTGAATGG
ACCTACGACGACGCTACCAAAACCTACACCGTAACGGAATGAAGATCCGGCTGCTAACAAAGCCCGAAAG
GAAGCTGAGTTGGCTGCTGCCACCGCTGAGCAATAACTAGCATAACCCCTTGGGGCCTCTAAACGGGTCT
TGAGGGGTTTTTTGCTGAAAGGAGGAACTATATCCGGATATCCCGCAAGAGGCCCGGCAGTACCGGCATA
ACCAAGCCTATGCCTACAGCATCCAGGGTGACGGTGCCGAGGATGACGATGAGCGCATTGTTAGATTTCA
TACACGGTGCCTGACTGCGTTAGCAATTTAACTGTGATAAACTACCGCATTAAAGCTTATCGATGATAAG
CTGTCAAACATGAGAA
Features (pLannotate 1.2.2; 20 found; start..end, strand, type, name):
    104..208     +  promoter       AmpR promoter: bla
    209..1069    +  CDS            AmpR: β-lactamase; bla; confers resistance to ampicillin, carbenicillin, and related antibiotics
   1240..1828    +  rep_origin     ori: high-copy-number ColE1/pMB1/pBR322/pUC origin of replication
   2014..2156    -  misc_feature   bom: basis of mobility region from pBR322
   2258..2449    -  CDS            rop: Rop protein, which maintains plasmids at low copy number; rop
   2466..2846    +  CDS            YPB1_ECOLX: Protein predicted: Swiss-Prot protein existence level 4. From Escherichia coli.
   3088..3712    -  CDS            TcR (fragment): tetracycline efflux protein; tet; confers resistance to tetracycline
   3727..3748    -  protein_bind   CAP binding site: CAP binding activates transcription in the presence of cAMP. E. coli catabolite activator protein
   3761..4843    -  CDS            lacI: lac repressor; lacI; The lac repressor binds to the lac operator to inhibit transcription in E. coli. This inhibition can be relieved by adding lactose or isopropyl-β-D-thiogalactopyranoside (IPTG).
   4844..4921    -  promoter       lacI promoter: lacI
   4929..5208    -  CDS            TcR (fragment): tetracycline efflux protein; tet; confers resistance to tetracycline
   5230..5248    +  promoter       T7 promoter: promoter for bacteriophage T7 RNA polymerase
   5249..5273    +  protein_bind   lac operator: The lac repressor binds to the lac operator to inhibit transcription in E. coli. This inhibition can be relieved by adding lactose or isopropyl-β-D-thiogalactopyranoside (IPTG). lac repressor encoded by lacI
   5288..5310    +  RBS            RBS: efficient ribosome binding site from bacteriophage T7 gene 10 (Olins and Rangwala, 1989)
   5321..6417    +  CDS            MBP (fragment): maltose binding protein from E. coli; malE (mutated); This version of the gene does not encode a signal sequence, so MBP will remain in the cytosol.
   6598..6755    +  CDS            GB1 (fragment): B1 domain of Streptococcal protein G effective as a solubilizing fusion partner (Cheng and Patel, 2004)
   6770..6819    +  CDS            SET1 (fragment): solubility-enhancement tag derived from T7 phage gene 10B
   6827..6874    +  terminator     T7 terminator: transcription terminator for bacteriophage T7 RNA polymerase
   6897..7001    -  CDS            TcR (fragment): tetracycline efflux protein; tet; confers resistance to tetracycline
   7049..7077    -  promoter       tet promoter: E. coli promoter for tetracycline efflux protein gene
