[The description below was written by a language model from this plasmid's Addgene catalogue record and pLannotate feature annotations shown in this document.]
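Description:
pnEA-NpM-CteIF4G_996-1033-YLLtoAAA-GB1_AF is a 7,086 nt bacterial expression plasmid for producing a short mutant fragment of eIF4G from the thermophilic fungus Chaetomium thermophilum in E. coli. The catalogue lists the backbone as unknown, but the feature table shows a pET-like, pBR322-derived layout. It carries a ColE1/pMB1-type origin together with the bom region and the rop gene, which is consistent with the recorded low copy number. Selection is by ampicillin, through bla expressed from its own promoter. Several disrupted tetracycline-resistance fragments and the tet promoter remain as nonfunctional remnants of the parental vector.

Expression is driven by a T7 promoter with an adjacent lac operator and the T7 gene 10 ribosome binding site. A plasmid-borne lacI cassette supplies repressor, so transcription is IPTG-inducible in hosts that provide T7 RNA polymerase, and it ends at a T7 terminator. The open reading frame begins with a cytosolic maltose-binding protein lacking a signal sequence. An unannotated gap of roughly 180 nt follows, which is where the eIF4G segment presumably sits, and after it comes the GB1 domain of streptococcal protein G as a C-terminal solubility partner. A short match to a T7 gene 10-derived tag lies just before the terminator.

The insert comes from a synthetic gene codon-optimised for E. coli and carries a YLL-to-AAA substitution. The record does not explain the mutation, though the associated study concerns eIF4G and 4E-BP motifs that bind eIF4E. The residue range is given inconsistently, as 996–1033 in the plasmid name and 966–1033 in the insert field. The depositor sequence may be theoretical rather than verified.
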