Addgene plasmid #148706: pnEA-NpM-CteIF4G_996-1033-YLLtoAAA-GB1_AF
Purpose: Bacterial Expression of CteIF4G_966-1033-YLLtoAAA
Depositing lab: Elisa Izaurralde. Depositing organization: Max Planck Institute for Developmental Biology. Publication: Structural motifs in eIF4G and 4E-BPs modulate their binding to eIF4E to regulate translation initiation in yeast. Gruner S, Weber R, Peter D, Chung MY, Igreja C, Valkov E, Izaurralde E. Nucleic Acids Res. 2018 Jul 27;46(13):6893-6908. doi: 10.1093/nar/gky542. PubMed 30053226.
Backbone
  Vector backbone: Unknown
  Vector type: Bacterial Expression
Growth in bacteria
  Bacterial resistance: Ampicillin, 100 μg/mL
  Growth temperature: 37°C
  Growth strain: DH5alpha
  Copy number: Low Copy
Gene/Insert
  Gene/Insert name: CteIF4G_966-1033-YLLtoAAA
  Species: Chaetomium thermophilum
  Cloning method: Unknown
Terms and licenses: Academic/Nonprofit Terms; Industry Terms: Not Available to Industry
Depositor comments: Geneart clone of Ct eIF4G, codon optimized for Expression in E.coli (sequence according to NCBI.:XP_006697423.1) Plasmids from this collection were made available to the research community and donated after the lab closed. Please note that the sequence provided by the depositing laboratory may be theoretical/predicted or based on Sanger sequencing results. There may be discrepancies between sequencing results obtained by Addgene and the depositor sequence. If an Addgene verified sequence is not available, please contact before placing your order to request that our lab fully sequence the plasmid.
How to cite: pnEA-NpM-CteIF4G_996-1033-YLLtoAAA-GB1_AF was a gift from Elisa Izaurralde (Addgene plasmid # 148706 ; http://n2t.net/addgene:148706 ; RRID:Addgene_148706)
